Addgene plasmid #219500: pSCL390
Purpose: Integrating inducible cassette (Cas9-P2A-Csy4 and Eco1 RT) for yeast overexpression
Depositing lab: Seth Shipman. Depositing organization: J. David Gladstone Institutes. Publication: Simultaneous multi-site editing of individual genomes using retron arrays. Gonzalez-Delgado A, Lopez SC, Rojas-Montero M, Fishman CB, Shipman SL. Nat Chem Biol. 2024 Nov;20(11):1482-1492. doi: 10.1038/s41589-024-01665-7. Epub 2024 Jul 9. PubMed 38982310.
Backbone
  Vector backbone: pZS157
  Backbone manufacturer: Addgene #114454
  Backbone size w/o insert (bp): 10663
  Total vector size (bp): 11323
  Vector type: Yeast Expression
  Selectable markers: HIS3
Growth in bacteria
  Bacterial resistance: Ampicillin, 100 μg/mL
  Growth temperature: 37°C
  Growth strain: DH5alpha
  Copy number: High Copy
Gene/Insert
  Gene/Insert name: Integrating inducible cassette: Cas9-P2A-Csy4 and Eco1 RT
  Species: Synthetic
  Insert size (bp): 6476
  Promoter: GAL1-GAL10
  Tag / fusion protein: SV40-NLS (N terminal on insert)
  Cloning method: Gibson Cloning
  Sequencing primers: 5′ CAATTAACCCTCACTAAAGG; 3′ TAATACGACTCACTATAGG
Resource information
  A portion of this plasmid was derived from a plasmid made by: Used Addgene items #114454 (pZS157) and #41583 (pCAGGS-mCherry).
Terms and licenses: Academic/Nonprofit Terms; Industry Terms: Not Available to Industry
Depositor comments: Please visit https://www.biorxiv.org/content/10.1101/2023.07.17.549397v1 for bioRxiv preprint.
How to cite: pSCL390 was a gift from Seth Shipman (Addgene plasmid # 219500 ; http://n2t.net/addgene:219500 ; RRID:Addgene_219500)
