[The description below was written by a language model from this plasmid's Addgene catalogue record and pLannotate feature annotations shown in this document.]
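Description:
pSCL390 is a yeast expression plasmid built on the pZS157 backbone and designed to integrate a galactose-inducible editing cassette into the Saccharomyces cerevisiae genome. In E. coli it is maintained as a high-copy plasmid through a ColE1/pUC-type origin with ampicillin resistance (AmpR). The backbone also carries an f1 origin and pBluescript-style remnants, including lac promoter/operator and lacZα fragments and flanking T3 and T7 promoters. No yeast replication origin (2μ or CEN/ARS) is annotated, which fits the stated integrating design. Selection in yeast relies on the HIS3 auxotrophic marker, expressed from its own promoter. The record does not state the integration locus.

The payload is arranged around the divergent GAL1-GAL10 promoter, which is regulated by Gal4 and drives transcription in both directions. On one side lies Streptococcus pyogenes Cas9 followed downstream by Csy4 (Cas6f from Pseudomonas aeruginosa). According to the catalogue entry the two are joined by a P2A peptide, so both proteins are produced from a single transcript, and an SV40 NLS is listed at the N terminus of the insert. Because the plasmid is circular, the CYC1 terminator annotated at the start of the sequence sits just after the Csy4 coding region. On the opposite side, in reverse orientation, is the reverse transcriptase of the E. coli retron Eco1 (Ec86), which synthesises single-stranded msDNA from a retron non-coding RNA template. No terminator is annotated for this arm.

Together these parts supply the protein components for retron-based genome editing. The RT generates donor DNA in vivo, Cas9 cuts the target site, and Csy4, an RNA endonuclease that processes pre-crRNA, can separate units from a multiplexed transcript. The retron RNA and guide components are not present here and would have to be supplied separately. The associated work concerns simultaneous multi-site editing using retron arrays.
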