Features (pLannotate 1.2.2; 23 found; start..end, strand, type, name):
     31..220     +  terminator     CYC1 terminator: S. cerevisiae CYC1; transcription terminator for CYC1
    259..277     -  promoter       T3 promoter: promoter for bacteriophage T3 RNA polymerase
    320..342     -  protein_bind   lac operator (fragment): The lac repressor binds to the lac operator to inhibit transcription in E. coli. This inhibition can be relieved by adding lactose or isopropyl-β-D-thiogalactopyranoside (IPTG). lac repressor encoded by lacI
    346..376     -  promoter       lac promoter: promoter for the E. coli lac operon
    391..412     -  protein_bind   CAP binding site: CAP binding activates transcription in the presence of cAMP. E. coli catabolite activator protein
    425..517     -  CDS            lacI (fragment): lac repressor; lacI; The lac repressor binds to the lac operator to inhibit transcription in E. coli. This inhibition can be relieved by adding lactose or isopropyl-β-D-thiogalactopyranoside (IPTG).
    700..1288    -  rep_origin     ori: high-copy-number ColE1/pMB1/pBR322/pUC origin of replication
   1459..2319    -  CDS            AmpR: β-lactamase; bla; confers resistance to ampicillin, carbenicillin, and related antibiotics
   2320..2424    -  promoter       AmpR promoter: bla
   2519..2554    +  CDS            rop (fragment): Rop protein, which maintains plasmids at low copy number; rop
   2656..2705    +  misc_feature   bom (fragment): basis of mobility region from pBR322
   2706..2786    -  CDS            MRM1 (fragment): MRM1_YEAST - Also known as PET56 From Saccharomyces cerevisiae (strain ATCC 204508 / S288c) (Baker's yeast).
   2836..3023    +  promoter       HIS3 promoter: S. cerevisiae HIS3
   3024..3686    +  CDS            HIS3: imidazoleglycerol-phosphate dehydratase, required for histidine biosynthesis; S. cerevisiae HIS3; yeast auxotrophic marker
   3894..3945    +  misc_feature   bom (fragment): basis of mobility region from pBR322
   3973..4401    -  rep_origin     f1 ori (sequence partly withheld): f1 bacteriophage origin of replication; arrow indicates direction of (+) strand synthesis
   4405..4560    -  CDS            lacZα (fragment): LacZα fragment of β-galactosidase; lacZ fragment
   4568..4586    +  promoter       T7 promoter: promoter for bacteriophage T7 RNA polymerase
   4823..5779    -  CDS            RT86_ECOLX: Protein predicted: Swiss-Prot protein existence level 4. Participates in the synthesis of a msDNA (a branched RNA linked by a 2',5'-phosphodiester linkage to a single-stranded DNA) of unknown function. The retron transcript serves as primer and template to the reaction, and codes for the RT. From Escherichia coli.
   5818..6470    +  promoter       GAL1,10 promoter: GAL1 and GAL10 genes of S. cerevisiae; divergent inducible promoter, regulated by Gal4
   6471..6489    +  misc_feature   MCS (fragment): pBluescript multiple cloning site
   6496..10599   +  CDS            cas9: CAS9_STRP1 - Also known as csn1 From Streptococcus pyogenes serotype M1.
  10735..11292   +  CDS            cas6f: CAS6_PSEAB - Also known as csy4. Experimental evidence at protein level: Swiss-Prot protein existence level 1. CRISPR (clustered regularly interspaced short palindromic repeat) is an adaptive immune system that provides protection against mobile genetic elements (viruses, transposable elements and conjugative plasmids). CRISPR clusters contain sequences complementary to antecedent mobile elements and target invading nucleic acids. CRISPR clusters are transcribed and processed into CRISPR RNA (crRNA). Processes pre-crRNA into individual crRNA units. Absolutely required for crRNA production or s
>Addgene plasmid #219500 | pSCL390 | addgene full sequence | sequence record 435228 | Addgene NGS Result
GTCACGCTTACATTCACGCCCTCCCCCCACATCCGCTCTAACCGAAAAGGAAGGAGTTAGACAACCTGAA
GTCTAGGTCCCTATTTATTTTTTTATAGTTATGTTAGTATTAAGAACGTTATTTATATTTCAAATTTTTC
TTTTTTTTCTGTACAGACGCGTGTACGCATGTAACATTATACTGAAAACCTTGCTTGAGAAGGTTTTGGG
ACGCTCGAAGGCTTTAATTTCACCGCGGTGGAGCTCCAGCTTTTGTTCCCTTTAGTGAGGGTTAATTGCG
CGCTTGGCGTAATCATGGTCATAGCTGTTTCCTGTGTGAAATTGTTATCCGCTCACAATTCCACACAACA
TACGAGCCGGAAGCATAAAGTGTAAAGCCTGGGGTGCCTAATGAGTGAGCTAACTCACATTAATTGCGTT
GCGCTCACTGCCCGCTTTCCAGTCGGGAAACCTGTCGTGCCAGCTGCATTAATGAATCGGCCAACGCGCG
GGGAGAGGCGGTTTGCGTATTGGGCGCTCTTCCGCTTCCTCGCTCACTGACTCGCTGCGCTCGGTCGTTC
GGCTGCGGCGAGCGGTATCAGCTCACTCAAAGGCGGTAATACGGTTATCCACAGAATCAGGGGATAACGC
AGGAAAGAACATGTGAGCAAAAGGCCAGCAAAAGGCCAGGAACCGTAAAAAGGCCGCGTTGCTGGCGTTT
TTCCATAGGCTCCGCCCCCCTGACGAGCATCACAAAAATCGACGCTCAAGTCAGAGGTGGCGAAACCCGA
CAGGACTATAAAGATACCAGGCGTTTCCCCCTGGAAGCTCCCTCGTGCGCTCTCCTGTTCCGACCCTGCC
GCTTACCGGATACCTGTCCGCCTTTCTCCCTTCGGGAAGCGTGGCGCTTTCTCATAGCTCACGCTGTAGG
TATCTCAGTTCGGTGTAGGTCGTTCGCTCCAAGCTGGGCTGTGTGCACGAACCCCCCGTTCAGCCCGACC
GCTGCGCCTTATCCGGTAACTATCGTCTTGAGTCCAACCCGGTAAGACACGACTTATCGCCACTGGCAGC
AGCCACTGGTAACAGGATTAGCAGAGCGAGGTATGTAGGCGGTGCTACAGAGTTCTTGAAGTGGTGGCCT
AACTACGGCTACACTAGAAGAACAGTATTTGGTATCTGCGCTCTGCTGAAGCCAGTTACCTTCGGAAAAA
GAGTTGGTAGCTCTTGATCCGGCAAACAAACCACCGCTGGTAGCGGTGGTTTTTTTGTTTGCAAGCAGCA
GATTACGCGCAGAAAAAAAGGATCTCAAGAAGATCCTTTGATCTTTTCTACGGGGTCTGACGCTCAGTGG
AACGAAAACTCACGTTAAGGGATTTTGGTCATGAGATTATCAAAAAGGATCTTCACCTAGATCCTTTTAA
ATTAAAAATGAAGTTTTAAATCAATCTAAAGTATATATGAGTAAACTTGGTCTGACAGTTACCAATGCTT
AATCAGTGAGGCACCTATCTCAGCGATCTGTCTATTTCGTTCATCCATAGTTGCCTGACTCCCCGTCGTG
TAGATAACTACGATACGGGAGGGCTTACCATCTGGCCCCAGTGCTGCAATGATACCGCGAGACCCACGCT
CACCGGCTCCAGATTTATCAGCAATAAACCAGCCAGCCGGAAGGGCCGAGCGCAGAAGTGGTCCTGCAAC
TTTATCCGCCTCCATCCAGTCTATTAATTGTTGCCGGGAAGCTAGAGTAAGTAGTTCGCCAGTTAATAGT
TTGCGCAACGTTGTTGCCATTGCTACAGGCATCGTGGTGTCACGCTCGTCGTTTGGTATGGCTTCATTCA
GCTCCGGTTCCCAACGATCAAGGCGAGTTACATGATCCCCCATGTTGTGCAAAAAAGCGGTTAGCTCCTT
CGGTCCTCCGATCGTTGTCAGAAGTAAGTTGGCCGCAGTGTTATCACTCATGGTTATGGCAGCACTGCAT
AATTCTCTTACTGTCATGCCATCCGTAAGATGCTTTTCTGTGACTGGTGAGTACTCAACCAAGTCATTCT
GAGAATAGTGTATGCGGCGACCGAGTTGCTCTTGCCCGGCGTCAATACGGGATAATACCGCGCCACATAG
CAGAACTTTAAAAGTGCTCATCATTGGAAAACGTTCTTCGGGGCGAAAACTCTCAAGGATCTTACCGCTG
TTGAGATCCAGTTCGATGTAACCCACTCGTGCACCCAACTGATCTTCAGCATCTTTTACTTTCACCAGCG
TTTCTGGGTGAGCAAAAACAGGAAGGCAAAATGCCGCAAAAAAGGGAATAAGGGCGACACGGAAATGTTG
AATACTCATACTCTTCCTTTTTCAATATTATTGAAGCATTTATCAGGGTTATTGTCTCATGAGCGGATAC
ATATTTGAATGTATTTAGAAAAATAAACAAATAGGGGTTCCGCGCACATTTCCCCGAAAAGTGCCACCTG
ACGTCTAAGAAACCATTATTATCATGACATTAACCTATAAAAATAGGCGTATCACGAGGCCCTTTCGTCT
CGCGCGTTTCGGTGATGACGGTGAAAACCTCTGACACATGCAGCTCCCGGAGACGGTCACAGCTTGTCTG
TAAGCGGATGCCGGGAGCAGACAAGCCCGTCAGGGCGCGTCAGCGGGTGTTGGCGGGTGTCGGGGCTGGC
TTAACTATGCGGCATCAGAGCAGATTGTACTGAGAGTGCACCATAAATTCCCGTTTTAAGAGCTTGGTGA
GCGCTAGGAGTCACTGCCAGGTATCGTTTGAACACGGCATTAGTCAGGGAAGTCATAACACAGTCCTTTC
CCGCAATTTTCTTTTTCTATTACTCTTGGCCTCCTCTAGTACACTCTATATTTTTTTATGCCTCGGTAAT
GATTTTCATTTTTTTTTTTCCACCTAGCGGATGACTCTTTTTTTTTCTTAGCGATTGGCATTATCACATA
ATGAATTATACATTATATAAAGTAATGTGATTTCTTCGAAGAATATACTAAAAAATGAGCAGGCAAGATA
AACGAAGGCAAAGATGACAGAGCAGAAAGCCCTAGTAAAGCGTATTACAAATGAAACCAAGATTCAGATT
GCGATCTCTTTAAAGGGTGGTCCCCTAGCGATAGAGCACTCGATCTTCCCAGAAAAAGAGGCAGAAGCAG
TAGCAGAACAGGCCACACAATCGCAAGTGATTAACGTCCACACAGGTATAGGGTTTCTGGACCATATGAT
ACATGCTCTGGCCAAGCATTCCGGCTGGTCGCTAATCGTTGAGTGCATTGGTGACTTACACATAGACGAC
CATCACACCACTGAAGACTGCGGGATTGCTCTCGGTCAAGCTTTTAAAGAGGCCCTAGGGGCCGTGCGTG
GAGTAAAAAGGTTTGGATCAGGATTTGCGCCTTTGGATGAGGCACTTTCCAGAGCGGTGGTAGATCTTTC
GAACAGGCCGTACGCAGTTGTCGAACTTGGTTTGCAAAGGGAGAAAGTAGGAGATCTCTCTTGCGAGATG
ATCCCGCATTTTCTTGAAAGCTTTGCAGAGGCTAGCAGAATTACCCTCCACGTTGATTGTCTGCGAGGCA
AGAATGATCATCACCGTAGTGAGAGTGCGTTCAAGGCTCTTGCGGTTGCCATAAGAGAAGCCACCTCGCC
CAATGGTACCAACGATGTTCCCTCCACCAAAGGTGTTCTTATGTAGTGACACCGATTATTTAAAGCTGCA
GCATACGATATATATACATGTGTATATATGTATACCTATGAATGTCAGTAAGTATGTATACGAACAGTAT
GATACTGAAGATGACAAGGTAATGCATCATTCTATACGTGTCATTCTGAACGAGGCGCGCTTTCCTTTTT
TCTTTTTGCTTTTTCTTTTTTTTTCTCTTGAACTCGACGGATCTATGCGGTGTGAAATACCGCACAGATG
CGTAAGGAGAAAATACCGCATCAGGAAATTGTAAGCGTTAATATTTTGTTAAAATTCGCGTTAAATTTTT
GTTAAATCAGCTCATTTTTTAACCAATAGGCCGAAATCGGCAAAATCCCTTATAAATCAAAAGAATAGAC
CGAGATAGGGT
[37 nt withheld, positions 4072-4108]
AAAGAACGTGGACTCCAACGTCAAAGG
[49 nt withheld, positions 4136-4184]
T
[91 nt withheld, positions 4186-4276]
G
[124 nt withheld, positions 4278-4401]
CCATTCGCCATTCAGGCTGCGCAACTGTTGGGAAGGGCGATCGGTGCGGGCCTCTTCGCTATTACGCCAG
CTGGCGAAAGGGGGATGTGCTGCAAGGCGATTAAGTTGGGTAACGCCAGGGTTTTCCCAGTCACGACGTT
GTAAAACGACGGCCAGTGAGCGCGCGTAATACGACTCACTATAGGGCGAATTGCATATCTTTCCATAGAT
TTTCAATTTTTGATGTCTCCATGGTGGTACAGAGAACTTGTAAACAATTCGGTCCCTACATGTGAGGAAA
TTCGCTGTGACACTTTTATCACTGAACTCCAAATTTAAAAAATAGCATAAAATTCGTTATACAGCAAATC
TATGTGTTGCAATTAAGAACTAAAAGATATAGAGTGCATATTTTCAAGAAGGATAGTAAGCTGGCAAATC
AAGTCTTAGCCTTGTTCAATGGGTTCTTACCGTACTTCTTTTCCAACTTAGAGATGTAGGTAATCAATCT
TCTGTGGGACTTAGAATCAACGGACAAGATGAAAGACAACCAACCTCTAACATGTTCGATTTCGGAGGAT
TTACCGCAGAAAATATGGTGGATCTTGGCTCTGATTTCTTTGTACTTTTCTCTACCAATACCAACCTTTT
CTTGGGAGATAACCAAACCGGTAACTTTTCTTTGGGATCTTGGACCAGAAATACAGGTCTTTTTGGAGTT
GATGACCAAACCTTCTGATGGAATAATGGAGAACAAGAAGTCTCTGGCCTTAACAACTTTCTTCATAGAT
TGAGCAGACAAGGTCAAGTCATCAGCGTATCTAGTGTATATCAAACCTCTAGAACCAGCATAACCTTGAA
TTCTGTAGTCCAACTTGGAGCAAATCAAGTTAGCCAATTTTGGAGAAGATGGAGCACCTTGTGGCAACAA
GTTCTTGTAGCAGCAAATCTTGGTCAAAACAGAGGAGATCAATCTGTTGTAACCCAAAGAATGGAAAACA
CCGAAAACCTTGTTAGCAGTCAAAGATGGGAAGAAATCTTCCAAGTCGATGTTCAAAATGAAGTTGGCAC
CAATATGTGGAGTGGCATTGTTCAAGATGGATTGGTGCTTTTCAAAACCGATAGAAAATGGGGAGGAGGA
TAACTTGTCCAAGATGTTTCTCAAAACCCAACCTTGTAAAGCCTTCAATTCTCTGGATGGTTGGTAGATA
GTTCTCATTCTCTTTTCTGGACCCTTCTTTTCAACAGTGTAGATTCTGTATCTGAAATCGGCGGTGTAGA
TCAATAATCTCAAGGTTTCAACAGAAATTCTGGTAGCCTTAGACATATCGTGCAAGTTGTTCATGACTGG
CAAACCCAAATTTCTCAATCTGAAGGTGTTCAAGTATTCAGCGGACTTGACCTTTCTTTTCTTCTTTGGT
GGCATTTATATTGAATTTTCAAAAATTCTTACTTTTTTTTTGGATGGACGCAAAGAAGTTTAATAATCAT
ATTACATGGCATTACCACCATATACATATCCATATCTAATCTTACTTATATGTTGTGGAAATGTAAAGAG
CCCCATTATCTTAGCCTAAAAAAACCTTCTCTTTGGAACTTTCAGTAATACGCTTAACTGCTCATTGCTA
TATTGAAGTACGGATTAGAAGCCGCCGAGCGGGCGACAGCCCTCCGACGGAAGACTCTCCTCCGTGCGTC
CTCGTCTTCACCGGTCGCGTTCCTGAAACGCAGATGTGCCTCGCGCCGCACTGCTCCGAACAATAAAGAT
TCTACAATACTAGCTTTTATGGTTATGAAGAGGAAAAATTGGCAGTAACCTGGCCCCACAAACCTTCAAA
TTAACGAATCAAATTAACAACCATAGGATGATAATGCGATTAGTTTTTTAGCCTTATTTCTGGGGTAATT
AATCAGCGAAGCGATGATTTTTGATCTATTAACAGATATATAAATGGAAAAGCTGCATAACCACTTTAAC
TAATACTTTCAACATTTTCAGTTTGTATTACTTCTTATTCAAATGTCATAAAAGTATCAACAAAAAATTG
TTAATATACCTCTATACTTTAACGTCAAGGAGAAAAAACAACTAGTGGATCCCCCGGGAAAAAAATGGAC
AAGAAGTACTCCATTGGGCTCGATATCGGCACAAACAGCGTCGGTTGGGCCGTCATTACGGACGAGTACA
AGGTGCCGAGCAAAAAATTCAAAGTTCTGGGCAATACCGATCGCCACAGCATAAAGAAGAACCTCATTGG
CGCCCTCCTGTTCGACTCCGGGGAGACGGCCGAAGCCACGCGGCTCAAAAGAACAGCACGGCGCAGATAT
ACCCGCAGAAAGAATCGGATCTGCTACCTGCAGGAGATCTTTAGTAATGAGATGGCTAAGGTGGATGACT
CTTTCTTCCATAGGCTGGAGGAGTCCTTTTTGGTGGAGGAGGATAAAAAGCACGAGCGCCACCCAATCTT
TGGCAATATCGTGGACGAGGTGGCGTACCATGAAAAGTACCCAACCATATATCATCTGAGGAAGAAGCTT
GTAGACAGTACTGATAAGGCTGACTTGCGGTTGATCTATCTCGCGCTGGCGCATATGATCAAATTTCGGG
GACACTTCCTCATCGAGGGGGACCTGAACCCAGACAACAGCGATGTCGACAAACTCTTTATCCAACTGGT
TCAGACTTACAATCAGCTTTTCGAAGAGAACCCGATCAACGCATCCGGAGTTGACGCCAAAGCAATCCTG
AGCGCTAGGCTGTCCAAATCCCGGCGGCTCGAAAACCTCATCGCACAGCTCCCTGGGGAGAAGAAGAACG
GCCTGTTTGGTAATCTTATCGCCCTGTCACTCGGGCTGACCCCCAACTTTAAATCTAACTTCGACCTGGC
CGAAGATGCCAAGCTTCAACTGAGCAAAGACACCTACGATGATGATCTCGACAATCTGCTGGCCCAGATC
GGCGACCAGTACGCAGACCTTTTTTTGGCGGCAAAGAACCTGTCAGACGCCATTCTGCTGAGTGATATTC
TGCGAGTGAACACGGAGATCACCAAAGCTCCGCTGAGCGCTAGTATGATCAAGCGCTATGATGAGCACCA
CCAAGACTTGACTTTGCTGAAGGCCCTTGTCAGACAGCAACTGCCTGAGAAGTACAAGGAAATTTTCTTC
GATCAGTCTAAAAATGGCTACGCCGGATACATTGACGGCGGAGCAAGCCAGGAGGAATTTTACAAATTTA
TTAAGCCCATCTTGGAAAAAATGGACGGCACCGAGGAGCTGCTGGTAAAGCTTAACAGAGAAGATCTGTT
GCGCAAACAGCGCACTTTCGACAATGGAAGCATCCCCCACCAGATTCACCTGGGCGAACTGCACGCTATC
CTCAGGCGGCAAGAGGATTTCTACCCCTTTTTGAAAGATAACAGGGAAAAGATTGAGAAAATCCTCACAT
TTCGGATACCCTACTATGTAGGCCCCCTCGCCCGGGGAAATTCCAGATTCGCGTGGATGACTCGCAAATC
AGAAGAGACCATCACTCCCTGGAACTTCGAGGAAGTCGTGGATAAGGGGGCCTCTGCCCAGTCCTTCATC
GAAAGGATGACTAACTTTGATAAAAATCTGCCTAACGAAAAGGTGCTTCCTAAACACTCTCTGCTGTACG
AGTACTTCACAGTTTATAACGAGCTCACCAAGGTCAAATACGTCACAGAAGGGATGAGAAAGCCAGCATT
CCTGTCTGGAGAGCAGAAGAAAGCTATCGTGGACCTCCTCTTCAAGACGAACCGGAAAGTTACCGTGAAA
CAGCTCAAAGAAGACTATTTCAAAAAGATTGAATGTTTCGACTCTGTTGAAATCAGCGGAGTGGAGGATC
GCTTCAACGCATCCCTGGGAACGTATCACGATCTCCTGAAAATCATTAAAGACAAGGACTTCCTGGACAA
TGAGGAGAACGAGGACATTCTTGAGGACATTGTCCTCACCCTTACGTTGTTTGAAGATAGGGAGATGATT
GAAGAACGCTTGAAAACTTACGCTCATCTCTTCGACGACAAAGTCATGAAACAGCTCAAGAGGCGCCGAT
ATACAGGATGGGGGCGGCTGTCAAGAAAACTGATCAATGGGATCCGAGACAAGCAGAGTGGAAAGACAAT
CCTGGATTTTCTTAAGTCCGATGGATTTGCCAACCGGAACTTCATGCAGTTGATCCATGATGACTCTCTC
ACCTTTAAGGAGGACATCCAGAAAGCACAAGTTTCTGGCCAGGGGGACAGTCTTCACGAGCACATCGCTA
ATCTTGCAGGTAGCCCAGCTATCAAAAAGGGAATACTGCAGACCGTTAAGGTCGTGGATGAACTCGTCAA
AGTAATGGGAAGGCATAAGCCCGAGAATATCGTTATCGAGATGGCCCGAGAGAACCAAACTACCCAGAAG
GGACAGAAGAACAGTAGGGAAAGGATGAAGAGGATTGAAGAGGGTATAAAAGAACTGGGGTCCCAAATCC
TTAAGGAACACCCAGTTGAAAACACCCAGCTTCAGAATGAGAAGCTCTACCTGTACTACCTGCAGAACGG
CAGGGACATGTACGTGGATCAGGAACTGGACATCAATCGGCTCTCCGACTACGACGTGGATCATATCGTG
CCCCAGTCTTTTCTCAAAGATGATTCTATTGATAATAAAGTGTTGACAAGATCCGATAAAAATAGAGGGA
AGAGTGATAACGTCCCCTCAGAAGAAGTTGTCAAGAAAATGAAAAATTATTGGCGGCAGCTGCTGAACGC
CAAACTGATCACACAACGGAAGTTCGATAATCTGACTAAGGCTGAACGAGGTGGCCTGTCTGAGTTGGAT
AAAGCCGGCTTCATCAAAAGGCAGCTTGTTGAGACACGCCAGATCACCAAGCACGTGGCCCAAATTCTCG
ATTCACGCATGAACACCAAGTACGATGAAAATGACAAACTGATTCGAGAGGTGAAAGTTATTACTCTGAA
GTCTAAGCTGGTCTCAGATTTCAGAAAGGACTTTCAGTTTTATAAGGTGAGAGAGATCAACAATTACCAC
CATGCGCATGATGCCTACCTGAATGCAGTGGTAGGCACTGCACTTATCAAAAAATATCCCAAGCTTGAAT
CTGAATTTGTTTACGGAGACTATAAAGTGTACGATGTTAGGAAAATGATCGCAAAGTCTGAGCAGGAAAT
AGGCAAGGCCACCGCTAAGTACTTCTTTTACAGCAATATTATGAATTTTTTCAAGACCGAGATTACACTG
GCCAATGGAGAGATTCGGAAGCGACCACTTATCGAAACAAACGGAGAAACAGGAGAAATCGTGTGGGACA
AGGGTAGGGATTTCGCGACAGTCCGGAAGGTCCTGTCCATGCCGCAGGTGAACATCGTTAAAAAGACCGA
AGTACAGACCGGAGGCTTCTCCAAGGAAAGTATCCTCCCGAAAAGGAACAGCGACAAGCTGATCGCACGC
AAAAAAGATTGGGACCCCAAGAAATACGGCGGATTCGATTCTCCTACAGTCGCTTACAGTGTACTGGTTG
TGGCCAAAGTGGAGAAAGGGAAGTCTAAAAAACTCAAAAGCGTCAAGGAACTGCTGGGCATCACAATCAT
GGAGCGATCAAGCTTCGAAAAAAACCCCATCGACTTTCTCGAGGCGAAAGGATATAAAGAGGTCAAAAAA
GACCTCATCATTAAGCTTCCCAAGTACTCTCTCTTTGAGCTTGAAAACGGCCGGAAACGAATGCTCGCTA
GTGCGGGCGAGCTGCAGAAAGGTAACGAGCTGGCACTGCCCTCTAAATACGTTAATTTCTTGTATCTGGC
CAGCCACTATGAAAAGCTCAAAGGGTCTCCCGAAGATAATGAGCAGAAGCAGCTGTTCGTGGAACAACAC
AAACACTACCTTGATGAGATCATCGAGCAAATAAGCGAATTCTCCAAAAGAGTGATCCTCGCCGACGCTA
ACCTCGATAAGGTGCTTTCTGCTTACAATAAGCACAGGGATAAGCCCATCAGGGAGCAGGCAGAAAACAT
TATCCACTTGTTTACTCTGACCAACTTGGGCGCGCCTGCAGCCTTCAAGTACTTCGACACCACCATAGAC
AGAAAGCGGTACACCTCTACAAAGGAGGTCCTGGACGCCACACTGATTCATCAGTCAATTACGGGGCTCT
ATGAAACAAGAATCGACCTCTCTCAGCTCGGTGGAGACAGCAGGGCTGACCCCAAGAAGAAGAGGAAGGT
GGGATCCGGCGCAACAAACTTCTCTCTGCTGAAACAAGCCGGAGATGTCGAAGAGAATCCTGGACCGGCT
AGCATGCCAAAGAAAAAGAGAAAGGTCTCCTCTGATCACTATTTGGATATTAGATTGAGACCTGATCCAG
AGTTTCCTCCAGCTCAATTAATGTCCGTTTTGTTCGGTAAATTGCACCAAGCTTTGGTCGCTCAAGGCGG
TGACAGAATCGGTGTTTCTTTCCCAGATTTGGACGAATCTAGATCCAGATTGGGTGAAAGATTGAGAATT
CATGCTTCTGCTGATGACTTAAGAGCTTTGTTAGCCAGACCTTGGTTGGAAGGTTTGAGAGACCACTTGC
AATTTGGTGAGCCAGCTGTTGTCCCACATCCAACCCCTTATAGACAAGTCTCCAGAGTTCAAGCTAAGTC
TAACCCAGAAAGATTGCGTAGACGTTTGATGCGTAGACACGACTTGTCTGAAGAGGAAGCTAGAAAAAGA
ATTCCAGACACCGTCGCCAGAGCCTTGGACTTGCCTTTCGTCACCTTGAGATCTCAATCTACTGGTCAAC
ATTTCAGATTGTTTATCAGACACGGTCCACTACAAGTTACTGCTGAGGAAGGCGGTTTCACTTGTTACGG
TTTATCTAAGGGCGGTTTTGTCCCTTGGTTTTGATCTCTTCTCGAGTCATGTAATTAGTTAT
